Addgene plasmid #192397: LLP793_L2_V05_s35S_AND_GFP_pOp6_Flp_CO2_B3
Purpose: To test if a single plasmid stably transformed into Arabidopsis can switched from off to on when its AND gate unit is activated by both cell type (cortex) and chemical induction (by DEX).
Depositing lab: Ryan Lister. Depositing organization: University of Western Australia. Publication: Synthetic memory circuits for stable cell reprogramming in plants. Lloyd JPB, Ly F, Gong P, Pflueger J, Swain T, Pflueger C, Fourie E, Khan MA, Kidd BN, Lister R. Nat Biotechnol. 2022 Jul 4. pii: 10.1038/s41587-022-01383-2. doi: 10.1038/s41587-022-01383-2. PubMed 35788565.
Backbone
  Vector backbone: pAGM4673
  Backbone manufacturer: Sylvestre Marillonnet
  Vector type: Plant Expression, Synthetic Biology
  Selectable markers: pFAST-R
Growth in bacteria
  Bacterial resistance: Kanamycin, 50 μg/mL
  Growth temperature: 30°C
  Growth strain: DH5alpha
  Copy number: Unknown
Gene/Insert
  Gene/Insert name: 35S::FRT-OCS-FRT::B3RT-OCS-B3RT::Turbo GFP
  Species: Pontellina plumata
  Tag / fusion protein: N7 (C terminal on insert)
  Cloning method: Restriction Enzyme; 5′ cloning site unknown (unknown if destroyed)
Terms and licenses: Academic/Nonprofit Terms; Industry Terms: Not Available to Industry
Depositor comments: Other genes: pFAST-R, 35S::mCherry-N7, pOp6::FlpO, CO2::B3o
How to cite: LLP793_L2_V05_s35S_AND_GFP_pOp6_Flp_CO2_B3 was a gift from Ryan Lister (Addgene plasmid # 192397 ; http://n2t.net/addgene:192397 ; RRID:Addgene_192397)
