[The description below was written by a language model from this plasmid's Addgene catalogue record and pLannotate feature annotations shown in this document.]
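Description:
LLP793_L2_V05_s35S_AND_GFP_pOp6_Flp_CO2_B3 is a roughly 17.2 kb multigene plant binary vector built on the pAGM4673 backbone for stable transformation of Arabidopsis. The T-DNA is delimited by nopaline-type left and right border repeats. Outside it, the backbone carries an incP oriV with its trfA replication protein, a ColE1/pUC-type origin and a kanamycin resistance gene for bacterial propagation and selection. Residual lac promoter/lacZα cloning-site sequences are also annotated near the right border. Transgenic seed is identified with the pFAST-R marker, annotated here as an oleosin–TagRFP fusion that makes transformed seeds fluoresce red.

The payload is a recombinase-based AND gate with memory. A CaMV 35S promoter is separated from a TurboGFP coding sequence (recorded as carrying a C-terminal N7 tag) by two OCS terminator blocks, one flanked by FRT sites and, according to the catalogue, the other by B3RT sites. The automated annotation detects the FRT sites but not the B3RT sites. GFP is transcribed only after both terminators are excised, and because excision is irreversible the ON state persists. Flp is supplied by an intron-containing FlpO gene under pOp6, which consists of six lac operators upstream of a minimal 35S promoter with a TMV Ω leader. This makes Flp expression dependent on dexamethasone induction, although no corresponding DEX-responsive activator is listed in the record. B3 recombinase is described as driven by the cortex-specific CO2 promoter. That unit is largely unannotated apart from an IV2 intron and a NOS terminator. A constitutive 35S::mCherry-N7 cassette is also present and presumably serves as a reference marker. The construct was made to test whether a single integrated plasmid can switch from off to on when both the cell-type and chemical inputs are present.
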