Features (pLannotate 1.2.2; 44 found; start..end, strand, type, name):
     99..444     +  promoter       CaMV 35S promoter: strong constitutive promoter from cauliflower mosaic virus
    396..442     +  promoter       minimal CaMV 35S promoter: minimal 35S promoter from cauliflower mosaic virus
    463..483     +  misc_feature   TMV Ω (fragment): translational enhancer from the tobacco mosaic virus 5'-leader sequence (Gallie et al., 1988)
    517..1224    +  terminator     OCS terminator: octopine synthase terminator
   1288..1321    +  protein_bind   FRT (minimal): supports FLP-mediated excision but not integration (Turan and Bode, 2011) FLP recombinase from the Saccharomyces cerevisiae 2μ plasmid
   1322..2029    +  terminator     OCS terminator: octopine synthase terminator
   2030..2063    +  protein_bind   FRT (minimal): supports FLP-mediated excision but not integration (Turan and Bode, 2011) FLP recombinase from the Saccharomyces cerevisiae 2μ plasmid
   2064..2098    +  misc_feature   TMV Ω (fragment): translational enhancer from the tobacco mosaic virus 5'-leader sequence (Gallie et al., 1988)
   2118..2810    +  CDS            TurboGFP: TurboGFP is a basic (constitutively fluorescent) green fluorescent protein published in 2006, derived from Pontellina plumata. It is reported to be a rapidly-maturing dimer with moderate acid sensitivity.
   3076..3250    +  polyA_signal   CaMV poly(A) signal: cauliflower mosaic virus polyadenylation signal
   3736..4452    +  CDS            OLEO2_BRANA: Experimental evidence at protein level: Swiss-Prot protein existence level 1. May have a structural role to stabilize the lipid body during desiccation of the seed by preventing coalescence of the oil. Probably interacts with both lipid and phospholipid moieties of lipid bodies. May also provide recognition signals for specific lipase anchorage in lipolysis during seedling growth. From Brassica napus (Rape).
   4453..5145    +  CDS            TagRFP: TagRFP is a basic (constitutively fluorescent) red fluorescent protein published in 2007, derived from Entacmaea quadricolor. It has very low acid sensitivity.
   5692..6037    +  promoter       CaMV 35S promoter: strong constitutive promoter from cauliflower mosaic virus
   5989..6035    +  promoter       minimal CaMV 35S promoter: minimal 35S promoter from cauliflower mosaic virus
   6102..6809    +  CDS            mCherry: mCherry is a basic (constitutively fluorescent) red fluorescent protein published in 2004, derived from Discosoma sp.. It is reported to be a very rapidly-maturing monomer with low acid sensitivity.
   7060..7260    +  terminator     gene 7 terminator: transcription terminator for octopine-type Ti plasmid gene 7
   7351..7370    -  protein_bind   lac operator (symmetric): The lac repressor binds to the lac operator to inhibit transcription in E. coli. This inhibition can be relieved by adding lactose or isopropyl-β-D-thiogalactopyranoside (IPTG). The symmetric lac operator was optimized for tight binding of lac repressor. lac repressor encoded by lacI
   7403..7422    -  protein_bind   lac operator (symmetric): The lac repressor binds to the lac operator to inhibit transcription in E. coli. This inhibition can be relieved by adding lactose or isopropyl-β-D-thiogalactopyranoside (IPTG). The symmetric lac operator was optimized for tight binding of lac repressor. lac repressor encoded by lacI
   7455..7474    -  protein_bind   lac operator (symmetric): The lac repressor binds to the lac operator to inhibit transcription in E. coli. This inhibition can be relieved by adding lactose or isopropyl-β-D-thiogalactopyranoside (IPTG). The symmetric lac operator was optimized for tight binding of lac repressor. lac repressor encoded by lacI
   7507..7526    -  protein_bind   lac operator (symmetric): The lac repressor binds to the lac operator to inhibit transcription in E. coli. This inhibition can be relieved by adding lactose or isopropyl-β-D-thiogalactopyranoside (IPTG). The symmetric lac operator was optimized for tight binding of lac repressor. lac repressor encoded by lacI
   7559..7578    -  protein_bind   lac operator (symmetric): The lac repressor binds to the lac operator to inhibit transcription in E. coli. This inhibition can be relieved by adding lactose or isopropyl-β-D-thiogalactopyranoside (IPTG). The symmetric lac operator was optimized for tight binding of lac repressor. lac repressor encoded by lacI
   7611..7630    -  protein_bind   lac operator (symmetric): The lac repressor binds to the lac operator to inhibit transcription in E. coli. This inhibition can be relieved by adding lactose or isopropyl-β-D-thiogalactopyranoside (IPTG). The symmetric lac operator was optimized for tight binding of lac repressor. lac repressor encoded by lacI
   7654..7700    +  promoter       minimal CaMV 35S promoter: minimal 35S promoter from cauliflower mosaic virus
   7716..7771    +  misc_feature   TMV Ω: translational enhancer from the tobacco mosaic virus 5'-leader sequence (Gallie et al., 1988)
   7773..8483    +  CDS            FLPo (fragment): nuclear-targeted site-specific recombinase FLPo is a mouse codon-optimized fusion between the SV40 nuclear localization signal and a thermostable version of the Saccharomyces cerevisiae site-specific recombinase FLP. Recombination occurs at FRT sequences.
   8483..8671    +  intron         IV2 intron: modified second intron of the potato ST-LS1 gene (Vancanneyt et al., 1990)
   8669..9260    +  CDS            FLPo (fragment): nuclear-targeted site-specific recombinase FLPo is a mouse codon-optimized fusion between the SV40 nuclear localization signal and a thermostable version of the Saccharomyces cerevisiae site-specific recombinase FLP. Recombination occurs at FRT sequences.
   9295..9469    +  polyA_signal   CaMV poly(A) signal: cauliflower mosaic virus polyadenylation signal
  10935..11123   +  intron         IV2 intron: modified second intron of the potato ST-LS1 gene (Vancanneyt et al., 1990)
  12063..12315   +  terminator     NOS terminator: nopaline synthase terminator and poly(A) signal
  12337..12379   +  CDS            lacI (fragment): lac repressor; lacI; The lac repressor binds to the lac operator to inhibit transcription in E. coli. This inhibition can be relieved by adding lactose or isopropyl-β-D-thiogalactopyranoside (IPTG).
  12392..12413   +  protein_bind   CAP binding site: CAP binding activates transcription in the presence of cAMP. E. coli catabolite activator protein
  12428..12458   +  promoter       lac promoter: promoter for the E. coli lac operon
  12462..12484   +  protein_bind   lac operator (fragment): The lac repressor binds to the lac operator to inhibit transcription in E. coli. This inhibition can be relieved by adding lactose or isopropyl-β-D-thiogalactopyranoside (IPTG). lac repressor encoded by lacI
  12519..12575   -  misc_feature   MCS: pUC18/19 multiple cloning site
  12572..12729   +  CDS            lacZα (fragment): LacZα fragment of β-galactosidase; lacZ fragment
  12735..12834   -  misc_feature   bom (fragment): basis of mobility region from pBR322
  12957..12981   +  misc_feature   RB T-DNA repeat: right border repeat from nopaline C58 T-DNA
  13078..13709   +  rep_origin     oriV: incP origin of replication
  13800..13904   +  promoter       AmpR promoter: bla
  13905..14699   +  CDS            KanR: aminoglycoside phosphotransferase; aphA-3; confers resistance to kanamycin
  14870..15458   +  rep_origin     ori: high-copy-number ColE1/pMB1/pBR322/pUC origin of replication
  15794..16939   +  CDS            trfA: TRFA_ECOLX - Experimental evidence at protein level: Swiss-Prot protein existence level 1. Also involved in plasmid copy number control, promoting intermolecular coupling of protein bound iterons at oriV, which inhibits replication initiation. From Escherichia coli.
  17088..17112   +  misc_feature   LB T-DNA repeat: left border repeat from nopaline C58 T-DNA
>Addgene plasmid #192397 | LLP793_L2_V05_s35S_AND_GFP_pOp6_Flp_CO2_B3 | addgene full sequence | sequence record 378296 | Addgene NGS Result
GTGCCGAATTCGGATCCGGAGGTCAACATGGTGGAGCACGACACTCTGGTCTACTCCAAAAATGTCAAAG
ATACAGTCTCAGAAGATCAAAGGGCTATTGAGACTTTTCAACAAAGGATAATTTCGGGAAACCTCCTCGG
ATTCCATTGCCCAGCTATCTGTCACTTCATCGAAAGGACAGTAGAAAAGGAAGGTGGCTCCTACAAATGC
CATCATTGCGATAAAGGAAAGGCTATCATTCAAGATCTCTCTGCCGACAGTGGTCCCAAAGATGGACCCC
CACCCACGAGGAGCATCGTGGAAAAAGAAGAGGTTCCAACCACGTCTACAAAGCAAGTGGATTGATGTGA
CATCTCCACTGACGTAAGGGATGACGCACAATCCCACTATCCTTCGCAAGACCCTTCCTCTATATAAGGA
AGTTCATTTCATTTGGAGAGGACACGCTACTGTATTTTTACAACAATTACCAACAACAACAAAGGTTGCT
TAAGAATAAGTAATTCTTAAGCAACCCTGCTTTAATGAGATATGCGAGAAGCCTATGATCGCATGATATT
TGCTTTCAATTCTGTTGTGCACGTTGTAAAAAACCTGAGCATGTGTAGCTCAGATCCTTACCGCCGGTTT
CGGTTCATTCTAATGAATATATCACCCGTTACTATCGTATTTTTATGAATAATATTCTCCGTTCAATTTA
CTGATTGTACCCTACTACTTATATGTACAATATTAAAATGAAAACAATATATTGTGCTGAATAGGTTTAT
AGCGACATCTATGATAGAGCGCCACAATAACAAACAATTGCGTTTTATTATTACAAATCCAATTTTAAAA
AAAGCGGCAGAACCGGTCAAACCTAAAAGACTGATTACATAAATCTTATTCAAATTTCAAAAGTGCCCCA
GGGGCTAGTATCTACGACACACCGAGCGGCGAACTAATAACGCTCACTGAAGGGAACTCCGGTTCCCCGC
CGGCGCGCATGGGTGAGATTCCTTGAAGTTGAGTATTGGCCGTCCGCTCTACCGAAAGTTACGGGCACCA
TTCAACCCGGTCCAGCACGGCGGCCGGGTAACCGACTTGCTGCCCCGAGAATTATGCAGCATTTTTTTGG
TGTATGTGGGCCCCAAATGAAGTGCAGGTCAAACCTTGACAGTGACGACAAATCGTTGGGCGGGTCCAGG
GCGAATTTTGCGACAACATGTCGAGGCTCAGCAGGGTTGCTTAAGAATAAGTAATTCTTAAGCAACCTCT
GTAGAGTGAACTTCACCACATATTCTGGAAGTTCCTATTCTCTAGAAAGTATAGGAACTTCCTGCTTTAA
TGAGATATGCGAGAAGCCTATGATCGCATGATATTTGCTTTCAATTCTGTTGTGCACGTTGTAAAAAACC
TGAGCATGTGTAGCTCAGATCCTTACCGCCGGTTTCGGTTCATTCTAATGAATATATCACCCGTTACTAT
CGTATTTTTATGAATAATATTCTCCGTTCAATTTACTGATTGTACCCTACTACTTATATGTACAATATTA
AAATGAAAACAATATATTGTGCTGAATAGGTTTATAGCGACATCTATGATAGAGCGCCACAATAACAAAC
AATTGCGTTTTATTATTACAAATCCAATTTTAAAAAAAGCGGCAGAACCGGTCAAACCTAAAAGACTGAT
TACATAAATCTTATTCAAATTTCAAAAGTGCCCCAGGGGCTAGTATCTACGACACACCGAGCGGCGAACT
AATAACGCTCACTGAAGGGAACTCCGGTTCCCCGCCGGCGCGCATGGGTGAGATTCCTTGAAGTTGAGTA
TTGGCCGTCCGCTCTACCGAAAGTTACGGGCACCATTCAACCCGGTCCAGCACGGCGGCCGGGTAACCGA
CTTGCTGCCCCGAGAATTATGCAGCATTTTTTTGGTGTATGTGGGCCCCAAATGAAGTGCAGGTCAAACC
TTGACAGTGACGACAAATCGTTGGGCGGGTCCAGGGCGAATTTTGCGACAACATGTCGAGGCTCAGCAGG
AAGTTCCTATTCTCTAGAAAGTATAGGAACTTCCAACAAACAACATTACAATTACTATTTACAATTACAA
TGAGAGGATCTGGATCTGAGTCTGATGAGTCTGGACTTCCTGCTATGGAAATCGAGTGTAGAATCACTGG
AACCCTTAACGGTGTTGAGTTCGAGCTTGTTGGAGGTGGTGAGGGAACTCCTGAGCAGGGAAGAATGACT
AACAAGATGAAGTCTACCAAGGGTGCTCTTACCTTCTCTCCATACCTTCTTTCTCACGTTATGGGATACG
GATTCTACCACTTCGGAACTTACCCATCTGGATACGAGAACCCTTTCCTTCATGCTATCAACAACGGTGG
ATACACCAACACTAGGATCGAGAAGTACGAGGATGGTGGTGTTCTTCACGTTAGCTTCTCTTACAGATAC
GAGGCTGGAAGAGTGATCGGAGATTTCAAGGTTATGGGAACTGGATTCCCTGAGGATTCTGTTATCTTCA
CCGACAAGATCATCAGGTCTAACGCTACTGTTGAGCATCTTCATCCTATGGGAGATAACGATCTCGATGG
ATCTTTCACCAGAACCTTCTCACTTAGAGATGGTGGTTACTACTCTTCTGTGGTGGATTCTCACATGCAC
TTCAAGTCTGCTATCCACCCTTCTATCCTTCAAAACGGTGGACCTATGTTCGCTTTCAGAAGAGTTGAGG
AAGATCACTCTAACACCGAGCTTGGAATCGTTGAGTACCAACATGCTTTCAAGACCCCTGATGCTGATGC
TGGTGAGGAATTCGAAGAGCAAGCAAGGAAAGCTAAGGTGAACAATGAGAAAAAGACGGAAATAGTGAAA
CCAGAGAGTTGTAGCAATGAAGGAGATGTCAAGGATCTGAAAAGAAAGGACTCTGAGGATGGAAACGAGG
GTGAGGAAGAAGAAGCTTCTTCGAAACCGAAAAAGCCAAAAGTTGCTCTTTCTCATCTTCAGGACATTGA
CGACACAGAAGCTGATCAAGAAGAAGAGTAAGCTTCTCTAGCTAGAGTCGATCGACAAGCTCGAGTTTCT
CCATAATAATGTGTGAGTAGTTCCCAGATAAGGGAATTAGGGTTCCTATAGGGTTTCGCTCATGTGTTGA
GCATATAAGAAACCCTTAGTATGTATTTGTATTTGTAAAATACTTCTATCAATAAAATTTCTAATTCCTA
AAACCAAAATCCAGTACTAAAATCCAGATCGCTGCAAGAATTCAAGCTTGGAGTTCTAGAATGTCGCGGA
ACAAATTTTAAAACTAAATCCTAAATTTTTCTAATTTTGTTGCCAATAGTGGATATGTGGGCCGTATAGA
AGGAATCTATTGAAGGCCCAAACCCATACTGACGAGCCCAAAGGTTCGTTTTGCGTTTTATGTTTCGGTT
CGATGCCAACGCCACATTCTGAGCTAGGCAAAAAACAAACGTGTCTTTGAATAGACTCCTCTCGTTAACA
CATGCAGCGGCTGCATGGTGACGCCATTAACACGTGGCCTACAATTGCATGATGTCTCCATTGACACGTG
ACTTCTCGTCTCCTTTCTTAATATATCTAACAAACACTCCTACCTCTTCCAAAATATATACACATCTTTT
TGATCAATCTCTCATTCAAAATCTCATTCTCTCTAGTAAACAAGAACAAAAAAATGGCGGATACAGCTAG
AGGAACCCATCACGATATCATCGGCAGAGATCAGTACCCGATGATGGGCCGAGATCGTGACCAGTACCAG
ATGTCCGGACGAGGATCTGACTACTCCAAGTCTAGGCAGATTGCTAAAGCTGCAACTGCTGTCACAGCTG
GTGGTTCCCTCCTTGTTCTCTCCAGCCTTACCCTTGTTGGAACTGTCATAGCTTTGACTGTTGCAACACC
TCTGCTCGTTATCTTCAGCCCAATCCTTGTCCCGGCTCTCATCACAGTTGCACTCCTCATCACCGGTTTT
CTTTCCTCTGGAGGGTTTGGCATTGCCGCTATAACCGTTTTCTCTTGGATTTACAAGTAAGCACACATTT
ATCATCTTACTTCATAATTTTGTGCAATATGTGCATGCATGTGTTGAGCCAGTAGCTTTGGATCAATTTT
TTTGGTCGAATAACAAATGTAACAATAAGAAATTGCAAATTCTAGGGAACATTTGGTTAACTAAATACGA
AATTTGACCTAGCTAGCTTGAATGTGTCTGTGTATATCATCTATATAGGTAAAATGCTTGGTATGATACC
TATTGATTGTGAATAGGTACGCAACGGGAGAGCACCCACAGGGATCAGACAAGTTGGACAGTGCAAGGAT
GAAGTTGGGAAGCAAAGCTCAGGATCTGAAAGACAGAGCTCAGTACTACGGACAGCAACATACTGGTGGG
GAACATGACCGTGACCGTACTCGTGGTGGCCAGCACACTACTATGAGCGAGCTGATTAAGGAGAACATGC
ACATGAAGCTGTACATGGAGGGCACCGTGAACAACCACCACTTCAAGTGCACATCCGAGGGCGAAGGCAA
GCCCTACGAGGGCACCCAGACCATGAGAATCAAGGTGGTCGAGGGCGGCCCTCTCCCCTTCGCCTTCGAC
ATCCTGGCTACCAGCTTCATGTACGGCAGCAGAACCTTCATCAACCACACCCAGGGCATCCCCGACTTCT
TTAAGCAGTCCTTCCCTGAGGGCTTCACATGGGAGAGAGTCACCACATACGAAGATGGGGGCGTGCTGAC
CGCTACCCAGGACACCAGCCTCCAGGACGGCTGCCTCATCTACAACGTCAAGATCAGAGGGGTGAACTTC
CCATCCAACGGCCCTGTGATGCAGAAGAAAACACTCGGCTGGGAGGCCAACACCGAGATGCTGTACCCCG
CTGACGGCGGCCTGGAAGGCAGAAGCGACATGGCCCTGAAGCTCGTGGGCGGGGGCCACCTGATCTGCAA
CTTCAAGACCACATACAGATCCAAGAAACCCGCTAAGAACCTCAAGATGCCCGGCGTCTACTATGTGGAC
CACAGACTGGAAAGAATCAAGGAGGCCGACAAAGAAACCTACGTCGAGCAGCACGAGGTGGCTGTGGCCA
GATACTGCGACCTCCCTAGCAAACTGGGGCACAAGTGAGCTTACCCCACTGATGTCATCGTCATAGTCCA
ATAACTCCAATGTCGGGGAGTTAGTTTATGAGGAATAAAGTGTTTAGAATTTGATCAGGGGGAGATAATA
AAAGCCGAGTTTGAATCTTTTTGTTATAAGTAATGTTTATGTGTGTTTCTATATGTTGTCAAATGGTACC
ATGTTTTTTTTCCTCTCTTTTTGTAACTTGCAAGTGTTGTGTTGTACTTTATTTGGCTTCTTTGTAAGTT
GGTAACGGTGGTCTATATATGGAAAAGGTCTTGTTTTGTTAAACTTATGTTAGTTAACTGGATTCGTCTT
TAACCACAAAAAGTTTTCAATAAGCTACAAATTTAGACACGCAAGCCGATGCAGTCATTAGTACATATAT
TTATTGCAAGTGATTACATGGCAACCCAAACTTCAAAAACAGTAGGTTGCTCCATTTAGTCGCTACTAGA
ATTCGAGCTCGGAGGTCAACATGGTGGAGCACGACACTCTGGTCTACTCCAAAAATGTCAAAGATACAGT
CTCAGAAGATCAAAGGGCTATTGAGACTTTTCAACAAAGGATAATTTCGGGAAACCTCCTCGGATTCCAT
TGCCCAGCTATCTGTCACTTCATCGAAAGGACAGTAGAAAAGGAAGGTGGCTCCTACAAATGCCATCATT
GCGATAAAGGAAAGGCTATCATTCAAGATCTCTCTGCCGACAGTGGTCCCAAAGATGGACCCCCACCCAC
GAGGAGCATCGTGGAAAAAGAAGAGGTTCCAACCACGTCTACAAAGCAAGTGGATTGATGTGACATCTCC
ACTGACGTAAGGGATGACGCACAATCCCACTATCCTTCGCAAGACCCTTCCTCTATATAAGGAAGTTCAT
TTCATTTGGAGAGGACACGCTACTACAAACAAGTAAGTAAGAGAAAAACCAAAAGAAGAAGAGAAACAAC
AAGAAGAAGTAATGGTGAGCAAGGGCGAGGAGGATAACATGGCCATCATCAAGGAGTTCATGCGCTTCAA
GGTGCACATGGAGGGCTCCGTGAACGGCCACGAGTTCGAGATCGAGGGCGAGGGCGAGGGCCGCCCCTAC
GAGGGCACCCAGACCGCCAAGCTGAAGGTGACCAAGGGTGGCCCCCTGCCCTTCGCCTGGGACATCCTGT
CCCCTCAGTTCATGTACGGCTCCAAGGCCTACGTGAAGCACCCCGCCGACATCCCCGACTACTTGAAGCT
GTCCTTCCCCGAGGGCTTCAAGTGGGAGCGCGTGATGAACTTCGAGGACGGCGGCGTGGTGACCGTGACC
CAGGACTCCTCCCTGCAGGACGGCGAGTTCATCTACAAGGTGAAGCTGCGCGGCACCAACTTCCCCTCCG
ACGGCCCCGTAATGCAGAAGAAAACCATGGGCTGGGAGGCCTCCTCCGAGCGGATGTACCCCGAGGACGG
CGCCCTGAAGGGCGAGATCAAGCAGAGGCTGAAGCTGAAGGACGGCGGCCACTACGACGCTGAGGTCAAG
ACCACCTACAAGGCCAAGAAGCCCGTGCAGCTGCCAGGCGCCTACAACGTCAACATCAAGTTGGACATCA
CCTCCCACAACGAGGACTACACCATCGTGGAACAGTACGAACGCGCCGAGGGCCGCCACTCCACCGGCGG
CATGGACGAGCTGTACAAGTTCGAAGAGCAAGCAAGGAAAGCTAAGGTGAACAATGAGAAAAAGACGGAA
ATAGTGAAACCAGAGAGTTGTAGCAATGAAGGAGATGTCAAGGATCTGAAAAGAAAGGACTCTGAGGATG
GAAACGAGGGTGAGGAAGAAGAAGCTTCTTCGAAACCGAAAAAGCCAAAAGTTGCTCTTTCTCATCTTCA
GGACATTGACGACACAGAAGCTGATCAAGAAGAAGAGTAAGCTTGATCCCCCGTCGACAGCTAGCTATAT
CATCAATTTATGTATTACACATAATATCGCACTCAGTCTTTCATCTACGGCAATGTACCAGCTGATATAA
TCAGTTATTGAAATATTTCTGAATTTAAACTTGCATCAATAAATTTATGTTTTTGCTTGGACTATAATAC
CTGACTTGTTATTTTATCAATAAATATTTAAACTATATTTCTTTCAAGATCGCTTTACGAATTCCCATGG
GGAGCGGCCGCATGCATATGTCGAGGAATTCGAGCTCAAGAAATCTAGAAAGAAGAAAGGGAAGAGAAAG
AATTGTGAGCGCTCACAATTGAAAGACTAGAAAGAAGAAAGGGAAGAGAAAGAATTGTGAGCGCTCACAA
TTGAAAGACTAGAAAGAAGAAAGGGAAGAGAAAGAATTGTGAGCGCTCACAATTGAAAGACTAGAAAGAA
GAAAGGGAAGAGAAAGAATTGTGAGCGCTCACAATTGAAAGACTAGAAAGAAGAAAGGGAAGAGAAAGAA
TTGTGAGCGCTCACAATTGAAAGACTAGAAAGAAGAAAGGGAAGAGAAAGAATTGTGAGCGCTCACAATT
GAAAGACTAGTGGATCGATCTTCGCAAGACCCTTCCTCTATATAAGGAAGTTCATTTCATTTGGAGAGGA
TACTGTATTTTTACAACAATTACCAACAACAACAAACAACAAACAACATTACAATTACTATTTACAATTA
CAATGGCTCCTAAGAAGAAGAGGAAGGTGATGAGCCAGTTCGACATCCTGTGCAAGACCCCCCCCAAGGT
GCTGGTGCGGCAGTTCGTGGAGAGATTCGAGAGGCCCAGCGGCGAGAAGATCGCCAGCTGTGCCGCCGAG
CTGACCTACCTGTGCTGGATGATCACCCACAACGGCACCGCCATCAAGAGGGCCACCTTCATGAGCTACA
ACACCATCATCAGCAACAGCCTGAGCTTCGACATCGTGAACAAGAGCCTGCAGTTCAAGTACAAGACCCA
GAAGGCCACCATCCTGGAGGCCAGCCTGAAGAAGCTGATCCCCGCCTGGGAGTTCACCATCATCCCTTAC
AACGGCCAGAAGCACCAGAGCGACATCACCGACATCGTGTCCAGCCTGCAGCTGCAGTTCGAGAGCAGCG
AGGAGGCCGACAAGGGCAACAGCCACAGCAAGAAGATGCTGAAGGCCCTGCTGTCCGAGGGCGAGAGCAT
CTGGGAGATCACCGAGAAGATCCTGAACAGCTTCGAGTACACCAGCAGGTTCACCAAGACCAAGACCCTG
TACCAGTTCCTGTTCCTGGCCACATTCATCAACTGCGGCAGGTTCAGCGACATCAAGAACGTGGACCCCA
AGAGCTTCAAGCTGGTGCAGAACAAGTACCTGGGCGTGATCATTCAGTGCCTGGTGACCGAGACTAAGAC
AAGCGTGTCCAGGTAAGTTTCTGCTTCTACCTTTGATATATATATAATAATTATCATTAATTAGTAGTAA
TATAATATTTCAAATATTTTTTTCAAAATAAAAGAATGTAGTATATAGCAATTGCTTTTCTGTAGTTTAT
AAGTGTGTATATTTTAATTTATAACTTTTCTAATATATGACCAAAATTTGTTGATGTGCAGGCACATCTA
CTTTTTCAGCGCCAGAGGCAGGATCGACCCCCTGGTGTACCTGGACGAGTTCCTGAGGAACAGCGAGCCC
GTGCTGAAGAGAGTGAACAGGACCGGCAACAGCAGCAGCAACAAGCAGGAGTACCAGCTGCTGAAGGACA
ACCTGGTGCGCAGCTACAACAAGGCCCTGAAGAAGAACGCCCCCTACCCCATCTTCGCTATCAAGAACGG
CCCTAAGAGCCACATCGGCAGGCACCTGATGACCAGCTTTCTGAGCATGAAGGGCCTGACCGAGCTGACA
AACGTGGTGGGCAACTGGAGCGACAAGAGGGCCTCCGCCGTGGCCAGGACCACCTACACCCACCAGATCA
CCGCCATCCCCGACCACTACTTCGCCCTGGTGTCCAGGTACTACGCCTACGACCCCATCAGCAAGGAGAT
GATCGCCCTGAAGGACGAGACTAACCCCATCGAGGAGTGGCAGCACATCGAGCAGCTGAAGGGCAGCGCC
GAGGGCAGCATCAGATACCCCGCCTGGAACGGCATCATCAGCCAGGAGGTGCTGGACTACCTGAGCAGCT
ACATCAACAGGCGGATCTGAGCTTCTCTAGCTAGAGTCGATCGACAAGCTCGAGTTTCTCCATAATAATG
TGTGAGTAGTTCCCAGATAAGGGAATTAGGGTTCCTATAGGGTTTCGCTCATGTGTTGAGCATATAAGAA
ACCCTTAGTATGTATTTGTATTTGTAAAATACTTCTATCAATAAAATTTCTAATTCCTAAAACCAAAATC
CAGTACTAAAATCCAGATCGCTCAGAGAATTCGCATGCGGAGGAATTCGCATGCGGAGGTAGCTTTGCTT
TTTTCTCTATTAAGAATGTACGGACAACGAAACCCTCTACGTTATTAAGAAGCGTTCACTGTTTGTTGTC
AAGTCTTTTCAAGTTTCAACAAAATGTCATTAGAAATAAAGTTAAATACATAAGAGAACAAACAATTTCA
CGGACTCTTTAGTTCGGAGACAGTGATCATAATCTGATATATACTTTGTAGTCACGGGCTTGACCTTGAA
GTTTGCATCGGACCAACAACGATCCAAAAAACCTTTAGTTGTAACGCAATAAAATGCTCCAATATTTCTC
GAAGTTTGGAACATCTTCTTTTTTCTTCATTTTCTTGCCTTACACATGTTCGTTTGTACGTACCATAACA
AATAATCAAATCTACTACACTTATAAACACTATACCTATTTATGTGCGTAGTGGTTAACACCCATACAAG
AGTCACGGGTCACATTTAAGCTTCAACTATATATTTGCATGTTATTTGCCAAAAGGATTTGACAATAATG
CAACAAGAGTTTCATTGAAAATTTCAAGAACCCTAGTTAATAACGATATACTACACCACCAACACAACCA
AACCCACCACGCCCAATTGTTACACACCCGCTTGGAAAAGCAAGTCTAACAAAATGCCCAAGAAAAAGCG
GAAGGTGTCCAGCTACATGGACCTGGTGGACGACGAGCCCGCCACCCTGTACCACAAGTTCGTGGAATGC
CTGAAGGCCGGCGAGAACTTCTGCGGCGATAAGCTGAGCGGCATCATCACCATGGCCATTCTGAAGGCCA
TCAAGGCCCTGACCGAAGTGAAGAAAACCACCTTCAACAAGTACAAGACCACCATCAAGCAGGGCCTGCA
GTACGACGTGGGCAGCAGCACCATCAGCTTCGTGTACCACCTGAAGGACTGCGACGAGCTGAGCAGAGGC
CTGAGCGACGCCTTCGAGCCCTACAAGTTCAAGATCAAGAGCAACAAAGAGGCCACCAGCTTCAAGACCC
TGTTCAGGGGCCCTAGCTTCGGCAGCCAGAAGAACTGGCGGAAGAAAGAGGTGGACCGCGAGGTGGACAA
CCTGTTCCACAGCACCGAGACAGACGAGAGCATCTTCAAGTTCATCCTGAACACCCTGGACAGCATCGAA
ACCCAGACCAACACCGACCGGCAGAAAACCGTGCTGACCTTTATCCTGCTGATGACCTTCTTCAACTGCT
GCCGGAACAACGACCTGATGAACGTGGACCCCAGCACCTTCAAGATCGTGAAGAACAAGTTTGTGGGCTA
CCTGCTGCAGGCTGAAGTGAAGCAGACCAAGACCAGAAAGAGCCGGAATATCTTCTTCTTCCCCATCCGG
GAAAACCGCTTCGACCTGTTCCTGGCCCTGCACGACTTCTTCAGAACCTGCCAGCCCACCCCCAAGAGCA
GACTGAGCGATCAGGTAAGTTTCTGCTTCTACCTTTGATATATATATAATAATTATCATTAATTAGTAGT
AATATAATATTTCAAATATTTTTTTCAAAATAAAAGAATGTAGTATATAGCAATTGCTTTTCTGTAGTTT
ATAAGTGTGTATATTTTAATTTATAACTTTTCTAATATATGACCAAAATTTGTTGATGTGCAGGTGTCCG
AGCAGAAGTGGCAGCTGTTCCGGGACAGCATGGTCATCGACTACAACCGGTTCTTTCGGAAGTTCCCCGC
CAGCCCCATCTTCGCCATTAAGCACGGCCCCAAGTCCCACCTGGGCCGGCATCTGATGAACAGCTTTCTG
CACAAGAACGAGCTGGACAGCTGGGCCAACAGCCTGGGCAATTGGAGCAGCTCCCAGAACCAGAGAGAGA
GCGGCGCCAGACTGGGCTACACACACGGCGGAAGAGATCTGCCCCAGCCCCTGTTTGGCTTCCTGGCCGG
ATACTGCGTGCGGAACGAAGAGGGCCACATCGTGGGCCTGGGCCTGGAAAAGGACATCAACGATCTGTTC
GACGGCATCATGGACCCCCTGAACGAGAAAGAGGACACCGAGATCTGCGAGAGCTACGGCGAGTGGGCCA
AGATTGTGTCCAAGGACGTGCTGATCTTCCTGAAGAGATACCACAGCAAGAACGCCTGTCGGAGATACCA
GAACAGCACCCTGTATGCCCGGACCTTCCTGAAAACCGAGAGCGTGACCCTGAGCGGCTCCAAGGGCAGC
GAGGAACCTTCTAGCCCTGTGCGGATCCCCATCCTGAGCATGGGAAAGGCCAGCCCCTCCGAGGGAAGAA
AGCTGAGAGCCAGCGAGCACGCCAACGACGACAACGAGATCGAGAAGATCGACAGCGACAGCAGCCAGAG
CGAAGAGATCCCTATCGAGATGAGCGACTCCGAGGACGAGACAACCGCCAGCAACATCAGCGGCATCTAC
CTGGACATGAGCAAGGCCAACTCCAACGTGGTGTACAGCCCCCCTAGCCAGACAGGCAGAGCTGCTGGCG
CCGGAAGAAAAAGAGGCGTGGGAGGCAGACGGACCGTGGAAAGCAAGCGGAGAAGAGTGCTGGCCCCCAT
CAACCGGTGAGCTTGTCAAGCAGATCGTTCAAACATTTGGCAATAAAGTTTCTTAAGATTGAATCCTGTT
GCCGGTCTTGCGATGATTATCATATAATTTCTGTTGAATTACGTTAAGCATGTAATAATTAACATGTAAT
GCATGACGTTATTTATGAGATGGGTTTTTATGATTAGAGTCCCGCAATTATACATTTAATACGCGATAGA
AAACAAAATATAGCGCGCAAACTAGGATAAATTATCGCGCGCGGTGTCATCTATGTTACTAGATCGACGC
TCGCTTGTGTGAGACCGCAGCTGGCACGACAGGTTTCCCGACTGGAAAGCGGGCAGTGAGCGCAACGCAA
TTAATGTGAGTTAGCTCACTCATTAGGCACCCCAGGCTTTACACTTTATGCTTCCGGCTCGTATGTTGTG
TGGAATTGTGAGCGGATAACAATTTCACACAGGAAACAGCTATGACCATGATTACGCCAAGCTTGCATGC
CTGCAGGTCGACTCTAGAGGATCCCCGGGTACCGAGCTCGAATTCACTGGCCGTCGTTTTACAACGTCGT
GACTGGGAAAACCCTGGCGTTACCCAACTTAATCGCCTTGCAGCACATCCCCCTTTCGCCAGCTGGCGTA
ATAGCGAAGAGGCCCGCACCGATCGCCCTTCCCAACAGTTGCGCAGCCTGAATGGCGAATGGCGCCTGAT
GCGGTATTTTCTCCTTACGCATCTGTGCGGTATTTCACACCGCATATGGTGCACTCTCAGTACAATCTGC
TCTGATGCCGCATAGTTAAGCCAGCCCCGACACCCGCCAACACCCGCTGACGCGCCCTGACGGGCTTGTC
TGCTCCCGGCATCCGCTTACAGACAAGCTGTGACGGTCTCAGGGACACGAAGTGATCCGTTTAAACTATC
AGTGTTTGACAGGATATATTGGCGGGTAAACCTAAGAGAAAAGAGCGTTTATTAGAATAATCGGATATTT
AAAAGGGCGTGAAAAGGTTTATCCGTTCGTCCATTTGTATGTGCCAGCCGCCTTTGCGACGCTCACCGGG
CTGGTTGCCCTCGCCGCTGGGCTGGCGGCCGTCTATGGCCCTGCAAACGCGCCAGAAACGCCGTCGAAGC
CGTGTGCGAGACACCGCGGCCGCCGGCGTTGTGGATACCTCGCGGAAAACTTGGCCCTCACTGACAGATG
AGGGGCGGACGTTGACACTTGAGGGGCCGACTCACCCGGCGCGGCGTTGACAGATGAGGGGCAGGCTCGA
TTTCGGCCGGCGACGTGGAGCTGGCCAGCCTCGCAAATCGGCGAAAACGCCTGATTTTACGCGAGTTTCC
CACAGATGATGTGGACAAGCCTGGGGATAAGTGCCCTGCGGTATTGACACTTGAGGGGCGCGACTACTGA
CAGATGAGGGGCGCGATCCTTGACACTTGAGGGGCAGAGTGCTGACAGATGAGGGGCGCACCTATTGACA
TTTGAGGGGCTGTCCACAGGCAGAAAATCCAGCATTTGCAAGGGTTTCCGCCCGTTTTTCGGCCACCGCT
AACCTGTCTTTTAACCTGCTTTTAAACCAATATTTATAAACCTTGTTTTTAACCAGGGCTGCGCCCTGTG
CGCGTGACCGCGCACGCCGAAGGGGGGTGCCCCCCCTTCTCGAACCCTCCCGGCCCGCTAACGCGGGCCT
CCCATCCCCCCAGGGGCTGCGCCCCTCGGCCGCGAACGGCCTCACCCCAAAAATGGCAGCGCTGGCCAAT
TCCCGAGTGCGCGGAACCCCTATTTGTTTATTTTTCTAAATACATTCAAATATGTATCCGCTCATGAGAC
AATAACCCTGATAAATGCTTCAATAATATTGAAAAAGGAAGAGTATGGCTAAAATGAGAATATCACCGGA
ATTGAAAAAACTGATCGAAAAATACCGCTGCGTAAAAGATACGGAAGGAATGTCTCCTGCTAAGGTATAT
AAGCTGGTGGGAGAAAATGAAAACCTATATTTAAAAATGACGGACAGCCGGTATAAAGGGACCACCTATG
ATGTGGAACGGGAAAAGGACATGATGCTATGGCTGGAAGGAAAGCTGCCTGTTCCAAAGGTCCTGCACTT
TGAACGGCATGATGGCTGGAGCAATCTGCTCATGAGTGAGGCCGATGGCGTCCTTTGCTCGGAAGAGTAT
GAAGATGAACAAAGCCCTGAAAAGATTATCGAGCTGTATGCGGAGTGCATCAGGCTCTTTCACTCCATCG
ACATATCGGATTGTCCCTATACGAATAGCTTAGACAGCCGCTTAGCCGAATTGGATTACTTACTGAATAA
CGATCTGGCCGATGTGGATTGCGAAAACTGGGAAGAGGACACTCCATTTAAAGATCCGCGCGAGCTGTAT
GATTTTTTAAAGACGGAAAAGCCCGAAGAGGAACTTGTCTTTTCCCACGGCGACCTGGGAGACAGCAACA
TCTTTGTGAAAGATGGCAAAGTAAGTGGCTTTATTGATCTTGGGAGAAGCGGCAGGGCGGACAAGTGGTA
TGACATTGCCTTCTGCGTCCGGTCGCTCAGGGAGGATATCGGGGAAGAACAGTATGTCGAGCTATTTTTT
GACTTACTGGGGATCAAGCCTGATTGGGAGAAAATAAAATATTATATTTTACTGGATGAATTGTTTTAGC
TGTCAGACCAAGTTTACTCATATATACTTTAGATTGATTTAAAACTTCATTTTTAATTTAAAAGGATCTA
GGTGAAGATCCTTTTTGATAATCTCATGACCAAAATCCCTTAACGTGAGTTTTCGTTCCACTGAGCGTCA
GACCCCGTAGAAAAGATCAAAGGATCTTCTTGAGATCCTTTTTTTCTGCGCGTAATCTGCTGCTTGCAAA
CAAAAAAACCACCGCTACCAGCGGTGGTTTGTTTGCCGGATCAAGAGCTACCAACTCTTTTTCCGAAGGT
AACTGGCTTCAGCAGAGCGCAGATACCAAATACTGTTCTTCTAGTGTAGCCGTAGTTAGGCCACCACTTC
AAGAACTCTGTAGCACCGCCTACATACCTCGCTCTGCTAATCCTGTTACCAGTGGCTGCTGCCAGTGGCG
ATAAGTCGTGTCTTACCGGGTTGGACTCAAGACGATAGTTACCGGATAAGGCGCAGCGGTCGGGCTGAAC
GGGGGGTTCGTGCACACAGCCCAGCTTGGAGCGAACGACCTACACCGAACTGAGATACCTACAGCGTGAG
CTATGAGAAAGCGCCACGCTTCCCGAAGGGAGAAAGGCGGACAGGTATCCGGTAAGCGGCAGGGTCGGAA
CAGGAGAGCGCACGAGGGAGCTTCCAGGGGGAAACGCCTGGTATCTTTATAGTCCTGTCGGGTTTCGCCA
CCTCTGACTTGAGCGTCGATTTTTGTGATGCTCGTCAGGGGGGCGGAGCCTATGGAAAAACGCCAGCAAC
GCGGCCTTTTTACGGTTCCTGGCAGATCCTAGATGTGGCGCAACGATGCCGGCGACAAGCAGGAGCGCAC
CGACTTCTTCCGCATCAAGTGTTTTGGCTCTCAGGCCGAGGCCCACGGCAAGTATTTGGGCAAGGGGTCG
CTGGTATTCGTGCAGGGCAAGATTCGGAATACCAAGTACGAGAAGGACGGCCAGACGGTCTACGGGACCG
ACTTCATTGCCGATAAGGTGGATTATCTGGACACCAAGGCACCAGGCGGGTCAAATCAGGAATAAGGGCA
CATTGCCCCGGCGTGAGTCGGGGCAATCCCGCAAGGAGGGTGAATGAATCGGACGTTTGACCGGAAGGCA
TACAGGCAAGAACTGATCGACGCGGGGTTTTCCGCCGAGGATGCCGAAACCATCGCAAGCCGCACCGTCA
TGCGTGCGCCCCGCGAAACCTTCCAGTCCGTCGGCTCGATGGTCCAGCAAGCTACGGCCAAGATCGAGCG
CGACAGCGTGCAACTGGCTCCCCCTGCCCTGCCCGCGCCATCGGCCGCCGTGGAGCGTTCGCGTCGTCTT
GAACAGGAGGCGGCAGGTTTGGCGAAGTCGATGACCATCGACACGCGAGGAACTATGACGACCAAGAAGC
GAAAAACCGCCGGCGAGGACCTGGCAAAACAGGTCAGCGAGGCCAAGCAGGCCGCGTTGCTGAAACACAC
GAAGCAGCAGATCAAGGAAATGCAGCTTTCCTTGTTCGATATTGCGCCGTGGCCGGACACGATGCGAGCG
ATGCCAAACGACACGGCCCGCTCTGCCCTGTTCACCACGCGCAACAAGAAAATCCCGCGCGAGGCGCTGC
AAAACAAGGTCATTTTCCACGTCAACAAGGACGTGAAGATCACCTACACCGGCGTCGAGCTGCGGGCCGA
CGATGACGAACTGGTGTGGCAGCAGGTGTTGGAGTACGCGAAGCGCACCCCTATCGGCGAGCCGATCACC
TTCACGTTCTACGAGCTTTGCCAGGACCTGGGCTGGTCGATCAATGGCCGGTATTACACGAAGGCCGAGG
AATGCCTGTCGCGCCTACAGGCGACGGCGATGGGCTTCACGTCCGACCGCGTTGGGCACCTGGAATCGGT
GTCGCTGCTGCACCGCTTCCGCGTCCTGGACCGTGGCAAGAAAACGTCCCGTTGCCAGGTCCTGATCGAC
GAGGAAATCGTCGTGCTGTTTGCTGGCGACCACTACACGAAATTCATATGGGAGAAGTACCGCAAGCTGT
CGCCGACGGCCCGACGGATGTTCGACTATTTCAGCTCGCACCGGGAGCCGTACCCGCTCAAGCTGGAAAC
CTTCCGCCTCATGTGCGGATCGGATTCCACCCGCGTGAAGAAGTGGCGCGAGCAGGTCGGCGAAGCCTGC
GAAGAGTTGCGAGGCAGCGGCCTGGTGGAACACGCCTGGGTCAATGATGACCTGGTGCATTGCAAACGCT
AGGGCCTTGTGGGGTCAGTTCCGGCTGGGGGTTCAGCAGCCCCTGCTCGGATCTGTTGGACCGGACAGTA
GTCATGGTTGATGGGCTGCCTGTATCGAGTGGTGATTTTGTGCCGAGCTGCCGGTCGGGGAGCTGTTGGC
TGGCTGGTGGCAGGATATATTGTGGTGTAAACAAATTGACGCTTAGACAACTTAATAACACATTGCGGAC
GTTTTTAATGTACTGGGGTTGAACACTCT
